Addgene plasmid #27972: Flag-cIAP1/pRK5
Depositing lab: Xiaolu Yang. Depositing organization: University of Pennsylvania. Publication: Cellular inhibitor of apoptosis 1 and 2 are ubiquitin ligases for the apoptosis inducer Smac/DIABLO. Hu S, Yang X. J Biol Chem. 2003 Mar 21;278(12):10055-60. Epub 2003 Jan 13. 10.1074/jbc.M207197200 PubMed 12525502.
Backbone
  Vector backbone: pRK5
  Vector type: Mammalian Expression
Growth in bacteria
  Bacterial resistance: Ampicillin, 100 μg/mL
  Growth temperature: 37°C
  Growth strain: DH5alpha
  Copy number: High Copy
Gene/Insert
  Gene/Insert name: CIAP1
  Species: H. sapiens (human)
  Entrez Gene: BIRC2 (a.k.a. API1, HIAP2, Hiap-2, MIHB, RNF48, c-IAP1, cIAP1)
  Promoter: CMV
  Tag / fusion protein: FLAG (N terminal on insert)
  Cloning method: Restriction Enzyme; 5′ cloning site unknown (unknown if destroyed); 3′ cloning site unknown (unknown if destroyed)
  Sequencing primers: 5′ CMV-F; 3′ SV40pA-R
Terms and licenses: Academic/Nonprofit Terms; Industry Terms: Not Available to Industry
Depositor comments: This plasmid has also been used and described in the following publication: cIAP2 is a ubiquitin protein ligase for BCL10 and is dysregulated in mucosa-associated lymphoid tissue lymphomas. Hu et al (J Clin Invest. 2006 Jan . 116(1):174-81. https://www.ncbi.nlm.nih.gov/pubmed/16395405 )
How to cite: Flag-cIAP1/pRK5 was a gift from Xiaolu Yang (Addgene plasmid # 27972 ; http://n2t.net/addgene:27972 ; RRID:Addgene_27972)
