[The description below was written by a language model from this plasmid's Addgene catalogue record.]
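Description:
Flag-cIAP1/pRK5 is a mammalian expression plasmid built on the pRK5 backbone, carrying the human cIAP1 coding sequence (gene symbol BIRC2, also known as API1, HIAP2, MIHB or RNF48). It is maintained in E. coli as a high-copy plasmid under ampicillin selection. No mammalian selection marker is recorded, so the construct is best suited to transient transfection. No feature table accompanies the entry, so details such as the origin of replication and the exact layout of the backbone are not documented here. The restriction sites used to insert the gene are likewise listed as unknown.

Expression of the insert is driven by the CMV promoter, a strong constitutive promoter in most cultured mammalian cells. The use of an SV40 polyadenylation-region primer for 3′ sequencing implies that an SV40 poly(A) signal lies downstream of the insert. A FLAG epitope is fused to the N terminus of cIAP1, allowing the protein to be detected by immunoblotting or immunofluorescence and recovered by immunoprecipitation with anti-FLAG antibodies, independently of the endogenous protein.

cIAP1 is a member of the inhibitor of apoptosis family, with BIR domains and a C-terminal RING domain that confers ubiquitin ligase activity. The associated publications concern cIAP1 and cIAP2 as ubiquitin ligases for the apoptosis inducer Smac/DIABLO, and cIAP2 as a ligase for BCL10. This suggests the plasmid's use for overexpressing tagged cIAP1 in cell-based interaction, ubiquitination and protein-stability studies of apoptosis regulation.
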