>Addgene plasmid #27972 | Flag-cIAP1/pRK5 | addgene partial sequence | sequence record 34268 | 27972 with CMV-F
GTGAACCGTCAGATCGCCTGGAGACGCCATCCACGCTGTTTTGACCTCCATAGAAGACACCGGGACCGAT
CCAGCCTCCGCGGCCGGGAACGGTGCATTGGAACGCGGATTCCCCGTGCCAAGAGTGACGTAAGTACCGC
CTATAGAGTCTATAGGCCCACCCCCTTGGCTTCGTTAGAACGCGGCTACAATTAATACATAACCTTATGT
ATCATACACATACGATTTAGGTGACACTATAGAATAACATCCACTTTGCCTTTCTCTCCACAGGTGTCCA
CTCCCAGGTCCAACTGCACCTCGGTTCTATCGATTGAATTCGCCGCCATGGACTACAAGGACGACGATGA
CAAGGGATCCTCTAGAGTCGACCACAAAACTGCCTCCCAAAGACTTTTCCCAGGTCCCTCGTATCAAAAC
ATTAAGAGTATAATGGAAGATAGCACGATCTTGTCAGATTGGACAAACAGCAACAAACAAAAAATGAAGT
ATGACTTTTCCTGTGAACTCTACAGAATGTCTACATATTCAACTTTCCCCGCCGGGGTGCCTGTCTCAGA
AAGGAGTCTTGCTCGTGCTGGTTTTTATTATACTGGTGTGAATGACAAGGTCAAATGCTTCTGTTGTGGC
CTGATGCTGGATAACTGGAAACTAGGAGACAGTCCTATTCAAAAGCATAAACAGCTATATCCTAGCTGTA
GCTTTATTCAGAATCTGGTTTCAGCTAGTCTGGGATCCACCTCTAAGAATAC
